Addgene plasmid #118261: N295A (EcN), M163A (EcI) MetNIQ in pBAD
Purpose: N295A Mutation of MetN and M163A in MetI in Methionine ABC Transporter and Wild Type Methionine Binding Protein for Transport Activity Assay
Depositing lab: Douglas Rees. Depositing organization: California Institute of Technology. Publication: Noncanonical role for the binding protein in substrate uptake by the MetNI methionine ATP Binding Cassette (ABC) transporter. Nguyen PT, Lai JY, Lee AT, Kaiser JT, Rees DC. Proc Natl Acad Sci U S A. 2018 Oct 23. pii: 1811003115. doi: 10.1073/pnas.1811003115. PubMed 30352853.
Backbone
  Vector backbone: pBAD
  Backbone manufacturer: Thermo Scientific Invitrogen
  Backbone size w/o insert (bp): 3963
  Total vector size (bp): 6583
  Vector type: Bacterial Expression
Growth in bacteria
  Bacterial resistance: Ampicillin, 100 μg/mL
  Growth temperature: 37°C
  Growth strain: DH5alpha
  Copy number: Unknown
Gene/Insert 1
  Gene/Insert name: MetN (N295A)
  Species: E. coli
  Insert size (bp): 1032
  Mutation: Changed Glutamic Acid (Glu) 295 to Alanine (Ala)
  GenBank ID: 944896
  Entrez Gene: metN (a.k.a. b0199, ECK0199, JW0195, abc, metD)
  Promoter: araBAD Promoter
  Tag / fusion protein: 10x HIs Tag (N terminal on insert); Enterokinase Cleavage Site (N terminal on insert)
  Cloning method: Unknown
  Sequencing primers: 5′ pBAD Forward; 3′ TTAGCAATAATTTGCCCCGGACGCGTGACATA
Gene/Insert 2
  Gene/Insert name: MetI (M163A)
  Species: E. coli
  Insert size (bp): 654
  Mutation: Changed Methionine (Met) 163 to Alanine (Ala)
  GenBank ID: 944894
  Entrez Gene: metI (a.k.a. b0198, ECK0198, JW0194, metD, yaeE)
  Promoter: None
  Cloning method: Unknown
  Sequencing primers: 5′ TAGCGCGCAGATGGATTACGCCGGTGGCGTTAAGTTCGGC; 3′ GCCGACTTTAATGTGGTTTGGATCTTT
Gene/Insert 3
  Gene/Insert name: MetQ (alt name: Methionine Binding Protein)
  Species: E. coli
  Insert size (bp): 813
  GenBank ID: 944893
  Entrez Gene: metQ (a.k.a. b0197, ECK0197, metD, yaeC)
  Promoter: None
  Tag / fusion protein: 6x His Tag (C terminal on insert)
  Cloning method: Unknown
  Sequencing primers: 5′ TTTAATTCAGTTCGCAGGCGACCGCATCG; 3′ pBAD Reverse
Terms and licenses: Academic/Nonprofit Terms; Industry Terms: Not Available to Industry
How to cite: N295A (EcN), M163A (EcI) MetNIQ in pBAD was a gift from Douglas Rees (Addgene plasmid # 118261 ; http://n2t.net/addgene:118261 ; RRID:Addgene_118261)
