[The description below was written by a language model from this plasmid's Addgene catalogue record and pLannotate feature annotations shown in this document.]
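Description:
N295A (EcN), M163A (EcI) MetNIQ in pBAD is a 6,583 bp bacterial expression plasmid built on the Invitrogen pBAD backbone for arabinose-inducible production of the E. coli methionine ABC importer together with its substrate-binding protein. It replicates in E. coli from a ColE1/pBR322-type origin, with the adjacent bom region and only a fragment of rop remaining. Selection is through the β-lactamase (AmpR) ampicillin resistance gene. The araC regulator is encoded divergently from the araBAD promoter, so expression is repressed without L-arabinose and induced when it is added.

The payload is a single operon-like transcript from the araBAD promoter. metN, the ATPase subunit, is followed by metI, the transmembrane subunit, whose annotated reading frame overlaps the end of metN by a few bases. metQ, the periplasmic methionine-binding protein, comes last. Neither metI nor metQ has its own promoter, and transcription ends at the rrnB T1 and T2 terminators. MetN carries an N-terminal 10xHis tag and an enterokinase cleavage site; the software annotation of a short "capTEV" fragment upstream of metN probably reflects this histidine stretch. MetQ is wild type with a C-terminal 6xHis tag.

MetN carries the N295A substitution and MetI carries M163A. The catalogue's mutation field describes residue 295 as glutamic acid, which conflicts with the "N" (asparagine) in the construct name and purpose, so that field may be in error. According to the record, the plasmid is intended for methionine transport activity assays, allowing the effect of these transporter mutations to be tested in the presence of the normal binding protein.
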