Features (pLannotate 1.2.2; 15 found; start..end, strand, type, name):
      1..285     +  promoter       araBAD promoter: araBAD; promoter of the L-arabinose operon of E. coli; the araC regulatory gene is transcribed in the opposite direction (Guzman et al., 1995)
    325..342     +  CDS            capTEV™ (fragment): composite tag for in vivo biotinylation, TEV protease cleavage, and 6xHis tagging
    388..1416    +  CDS            metN: METN_ECOLI - Also known as abc. Experimental evidence at protein level: Swiss-Prot protein existence level 1. Part of the ABC transporter complex MetNIQ involved in methionine import (PubMed:12169620, PubMed:12218041, PubMed:12819857, PubMed:18621668, PubMed:30352853). Responsible for energy coupling to the transport system (PubMed:18621668, PubMed:25678706). It has also been shown to be involved in formyl-L-methionine transport (PubMed:12819857). From Escherichia coli (strain K12).
   1412..2062    +  CDS            metI: METI_ECOLI - Also known as yaeE. Experimental evidence at protein level: Swiss-Prot protein existence level 1. (Microbial infection) Probably transports the toxic C- terminal region of CdiA from E.coli strain MHI813 across the inner membrane to the cytoplasm, where CdiA has a toxic effect. Toxin transport is strain-specific, mutations in this gene do not confer resistance to several other tested CdiA toxins. From Escherichia coli (strain K12).
   2105..2917    +  CDS            metQ: METQ_ECOLI - Also known as yaeC. Experimental evidence at protein level: Swiss-Prot protein existence level 1. This protein is a component of a D-methionine permease, a binding protein-dependent, ATP-driven transport system. From Escherichia coli (strain K12).
   2918..2935    +  CDS            9xHis (fragment): 9xHis affinity tag
   3035..3150    +  ncRNA          5S rRNA: Accession: RF00001 - 5S ribosomal RNA
   3154..3240    +  terminator     rrnB T1 terminator: Escherichia coli rrnB; transcription terminator T1 from the E. coli rrnB gene
   3332..3359    +  terminator     rrnB T2 terminator: transcription terminator T2 from the E. coli rrnB gene
   3378..3469    +  promoter       AmpR promoter: bla
   3470..4330    +  CDS            AmpR: β-lactamase; bla; confers resistance to ampicillin, carbenicillin, and related antibiotics
   4501..5089    +  rep_origin     ori: high-copy-number ColE1/pMB1/pBR322/pUC origin of replication
   5275..5415    -  misc_feature   bom: basis of mobility region from pBR322
   5517..5557    -  CDS            rop (fragment): Rop protein, which maintains plasmids at low copy number; rop
   5679..6557    -  CDS            araC: L-arabinose regulatory protein; araC
>Addgene plasmid #118261 | N295A (EcN), M163A (EcI) MetNIQ in pBAD | depositor full sequence | sequence record 223955 | N295A EcN M163A EcI MetNIQ in pBAD
AAGAAACCAATTGTCCATATTGCATCAGACATTGCCGTCACTGCGTCTTTTACTGGCTCTTCTCGCTAAC
CAAACCGGTAACCCCGCTTATTAAAAGCATTCTGTAACAAAGCGGGACCAAAGCCATGACAAAAACGCGT
AACAAAAGTGTCTATAATCACGGCAGAAAAGTCCACATTGATTATTTGCACGGCGTCACACTTTGCTATG
CCATAGCATTTTTATCCATAAGATTAGCGGATCCTACCTGACGCTTTTTATCGCAACTCTCTACTGTTTC
TCCATACCCGTTTTTTGGGCTAACAGGAGGAATTAACCATGGGCCATCATCATCATCATCATCATCATCA
TCACAGCAGCGGCCATATCGACGACGACGACAAGCATATGATAAAACTTTCGAATATCACCAAAGTGTTC
CACCAGGGCACCCGCACCATCCAGGCGTTGAACAACGTCAGCCTGCATGTGCCAGCTGGACAAATTTATG
GCGTTATCGGTGCCTCAGGCGCGGGTAAGAGTACGCTTATACGTTGTGTAAACCTGCTGGAGCGCCCAAC
CGAGGGTAGCGTGCTGGTCGATGGCCAGGAACTGACCACGCTGTCAGAATCCGAGTTGACCAAAGCTCGC
CGCCAGATTGGTATGATTTTCCAGCATTTTAACCTGCTCTCTTCGCGTACTGTTTTTGGCAACGTGGCTC
TGCCGCTGGAGCTGGACAACACACCGAAAGACGAGGTCAAACGTCGCGTGACGGAATTGCTGTCATTGGT
TGGTCTTGGCGATAAGCATGATAGCTACCCGTCGAATCTTTCCGGTGGGCAGAAACAACGTGTGGCAATT
GCCCGTGCGTTAGCCAGCAATCCCAAAGTATTGCTGTGTGATGAAGCCACCAGCGCGCTGGACCCGGCAA
CGACACGTTCTATTCTCGAACTGCTGAAAGACATCAACCGCCGTCTGGGGTTGACGATTCTGTTGATCAC
CCACGAAATGGACGTTGTGAAGCGCATTTGTGATTGCGTGGCGGTCATCAGCAATGGAGAACTGATCGAG
CAGGACACGGTAAGTGAAGTGTTCTCGCATCCGAAAACGCCGCTGGCGCAGAAGTTTATTCAGTCGACCC
TGCATCTGGATATCCCGGAAGATTACCAGGAACGTCTGCAAGCGGAGCCATTTACTGACTGCGTGCCGAT
GCTGCGTCTGGAGTTTACCGGTCAATCGGTCGATGCCCCACTGCTTTCTGAAACCGCGCGTCGTTTCAAC
GTCAACAACGCCATTATTAGCGCGCAGATGGATTACGCCGGTGGCGTTAAGTTCGGCATCATGCTGACTG
AAATGCACGGCACACAACAAGATACGCAAGCCGCCATTGCCTGGCTGCAGGAACACCATGTAAAAGTAGA
GGTACTGGGTTATGTCTGAGCCGATGATGTGGCTGCTGGTTCGTGGCGTATGGGAAACGCTGGCAATGAC
CTTCGTATCCGGTTTTTTTGGCTTTGTGATTGGTCTGCCGGTTGGCGTTCTGCTTTATGTCACGCGTCCG
GGGCAAATTATTGCTAACGCGAAGCTGTATCGTACCGTTTCTGCGATTGTGAACATTTTCCGTTCCATCC
CGTTCATTATCTTGCTTGTATGGATGATTCCGTTTACCCGCGTTATTGTCGGTACATCGATTGGTTTGCA
GGCAGCGATTGTTCCGTTAACCGTTGGTGCAGCACCGTTTATTGCCCGTATGGTCGAGAACGCTCTGCTG
GAGATCCCAACCGGGTTAATTGAAGCTTCCCGCGCAATGGGTGCCACGCCGATGCAGATCGTCCGTAAGG
TGCTGTTACCGGAAGCGCTGCCGGGTCTGGTGAATGCGGCAACTATCACCCTGATTACCCTGGTCGGTTA
TTCCGCGGCGGGTGGTGCAGTCGGTGCCGGTGGTTTAGGTCAGATTGGCTATCAGTATGGCTACATCGGC
TATAACGCGACGGTGATGAATACGGTACTGGTATTGCTGGTCATTCTGGTTTATTTAATTCAGTTCGCAG
GCGACCGCATCGTCCGGGCTGTCACTCGCAAGTAACGTTCAACACAACATAAATAATTGAAGAAGGAATA
AGGTATGGCGTTCAAATTCAAAACCTTTGCGGCAGTGGGAGCCCTGATCGGATCACTGGCACTGGTAGGC
TGCGGTCAGGATGAAAAAGATCCAAACCACATTAAAGTCGGCGTGATTGTTGGTGCCGAACAGCAGGTTG
CAGAAGTCGCGCAGAAAGTTGCGAAAGACAAATATGGCCTGGACGTTGAGCTGGTAACCTTCAACGACTA
TGTTCTGCCAAACGAAGCATTGAGCAAAGGCGATATCGACGCCAACGCCTTCCAGCATAAACCGTACCTT
GATCAGCAACTGAAAGATCGTGGCTACAAACTGGTCGCAGTAGGCAACACTTTTGTTTATCCGATTGCTG
GTTACTCCAAGAAAATCAAATCACTGGATGAACTGCAGGATGGTTCGCAGGTTGCCGTGCCAAACGACCC
AACTAACCTTGGTCGTTCACTGCTGCTGCTGCAAAAAGTGGGCTTGATCAAACTGAAAGATGGCGTTGGC
CTGCTGCCGACCGTTCTTGATGTTGTTGAGAACCCCAAAAATCTGAAAATTGTTGAACTGGAAGCACCGC
AACTGCCGCGTTCTCTGGACGACGCGCAAATCGCTCTGGCAGTTATCAATACCACCTATGCCAGCCAGAT
TGGCCTGACTCCGGCGAAAGACGGTATCTTTGTTGAAGATAAAGAGTCCCCGTACGTAAACCTGATCGTG
ACGCGTGAAGATAACAAAGACGCCGAGAACGTGAAGAAATTCGTCCAGGCTTATCAGTCTGACGAAGTTT
ACGAAGCAGCAAACAAAGTGTTTAACGGCGGAGCTGTTAAAGGCTGGCACCACCACCACCACCACTAAGA
ATTCGAAGCTTGGCTGTTTTGGCGGATGAGAGAAGATTTTCAGCCTGATACAGATTAAATCAGAACGCAG
AAGCGGTCTGATAAAACAGAATTTGCCTGGCGGCAGTAGCGCGGTGGTCCCACCTGACCCCATGCCGAAC
TCAGAAGTGAAACGCCGTAGCGCCGATGGTAGTGTGGGGTCTCCCCATGCGAGAGTAGGGAACTGCCAGG
CATCAAATAAAACGAAAGGCTCAGTCGAAAGACTGGGCCTTTCGTTTTATCTGTTGTTTGTCGGTGAACG
CTCTCCTGAGTAGGACAAATCCGCCGGGAGCGGATTTGAACGTTGCGAAGCAACGGCCCGGAGGGTGGCG
GGCAGGACGCCCGCCATAAACTGCCAGGCATCAAATTAAGCAGAAGGCCATCCTGACGGATGGCCTTTTT
GCGTTTCTACAAACTCTTTTGTTTATTTTTCTAAATACATTCAAATATGTATCCGCTCATGAGACAATAA
CCCTGATAAATGCTTCAATAATATTGAAAAAGGAAGAGTATGAGTATTCAACATTTCCGTGTCGCCCTTA
TTCCCTTTTTTGCGGCATTTTGCCTTCCTGTTTTTGCTCACCCAGAAACGCTGGTGAAAGTAAAAGATGC
TGAAGATCAGTTGGGTGCACGAGTGGGTTACATCGAACTGGATCTCAACAGCGGTAAGATCCTTGAGAGT
TTTCGCCCCGAAGAACGTTTTCCAATGATGAGCACTTTTAAAGTTCTGCTATGTGGCGCGGTATTATCCC
GTGTTGACGCCGGGCAAGAGCAACTCGGTCGCCGCATACACTATTCTCAGAATGACTTGGTTGAGTACTC
ACCAGTCACAGAAAAGCATCTTACGGATGGCATGACAGTAAGAGAATTATGCAGTGCTGCCATAACCATG
AGTGATAACACTGCGGCCAACTTACTTCTGACAACGATCGGAGGACCGAAGGAGCTAACCGCTTTTTTGC
ACAACATGGGGGATCATGTAACTCGCCTTGATCGTTGGGAACCGGAGCTGAATGAAGCCATACCAAACGA
CGAGCGTGACACCACGATGCCTGTAGCAATGGCAACAACGTTGCGCAAACTATTAACTGGCGAACTACTT
ACTCTAGCTTCCCGGCAACAATTAATAGACTGGATGGAGGCGGATAAAGTTGCAGGACCACTTCTGCGCT
CGGCCCTTCCGGCTGGCTGGTTTATTGCTGATAAATCTGGAGCCGGTGAGCGTGGGTCTCGCGGTATCAT
TGCAGCACTGGGGCCAGATGGTAAGCCCTCCCGTATCGTAGTTATCTACACGACGGGGAGTCAGGCAACT
ATGGATGAACGAAATAGACAGATCGCTGAGATAGGTGCCTCACTGATTAAGCATTGGTAACTGTCAGACC
AAGTTTACTCATATATACTTTAGATTGATTTAAAACTTCATTTTTAATTTAAAAGGATCTAGGTGAAGAT
CCTTTTTGATAATCTCATGACCAAAATCCCTTAACGTGAGTTTTCGTTCCACTGAGCGTCAGACCCCGTA
GAAAAGATCAAAGGATCTTCTTGAGATCCTTTTTTTCTGCGCGTAATCTGCTGCTTGCAAACAAAAAAAC
CACCGCTACCAGCGGTGGTTTGTTTGCCGGATCAAGAGCTACCAACTCTTTTTCCGAAGGTAACTGGCTT
CAGCAGAGCGCAGATACCAAATACTGTCCTTCTAGTGTAGCCGTAGTTAGGCCACCACTTCAAGAACTCT
GTAGCACCGCCTACATACCTCGCTCTGCTAATCCTGTTACCAGTGGCTGCTGCCAGTGGCGATAAGTCGT
GTCTTACCGGGTTGGACTCAAGACGATAGTTACCGGATAAGGCGCAGCGGTCGGGCTGAACGGGGGGTTC
GTGCACACAGCCCAGCTTGGAGCGAACGACCTACACCGAACTGAGATACCTACAGCGTGAGCTATGAGAA
AGCGCCACGCTTCCCGAAGGGAGAAAGGCGGACAGGTATCCGGTAAGCGGCAGGGTCGGAACAGGAGAGC
GCACGAGGGAGCTTCCAGGGGGAAACGCCTGGTATCTTTATAGTCCTGTCGGGTTTCGCCACCTCTGACT
TGAGCGTCGATTTTTGTGATGCTCGTCAGGGGGGCGGAGCCTATGGAAAAACGCCAGCAACGCGGCCTTT
TTACGGTTCCTGGCCTTTTGCTGGCCTTTTGCTCACATGTTCTTTCCTGCGTTATCCCCTGATTCTGTGG
ATAACCGTATTACCGCCTTTGAGTGAGCTGATACCGCTCGCCGCAGCCGAACGACCGAGCGCAGCGAGTC
AGTGAGCGAGGAAGCGGAAGAGCGCCTGATGCGGTATTTTCTCCTTACGCATCTGTGCGGTATTTCACAC
CGCATATGGTGCACTCTCAGTACAATCTGCTCTGATGCCGCATAGTTAAGCCAGTATACACTCCGCTATC
GCTACGTGACTGGGTCATGGCTGCGCCCCGACACCCGCCAACACCCGCTGACGCGCCCTGACGGGCTTGT
CTGCTCCCGGCATCCGCTTACAGACAAGCTGTGACCGTCTCCGGGAGCTGCATGTGTCAGAGGTTTTCAC
CGTCATCACCGAAACGCGCGAGGCAGCAGATCAATTCGCGCGCGAAGGCGAAGCGGCATGCATAATGTGC
CTGTCAAATGGACGAAGCAGGGATTCTGCAAACCCTATGCTACTCCGTCAAGCCGTCAATTGTCTGATTC
GTTACCAATTATGACAACTTGACGGCTACATCATTCACTTTTTCTTCACAACCGGCACGGAACTCGCTCG
GGCTGGCCCCGGTGCATTTTTTAAATACCCGCGAGAAATAGAGTTGATCGTCAAAACCAACATTGCGACC
GACGGTGGCGATAGGCATCCGGGTGGTGCTCAAAAGCAGCTTCGCCTGGCTGATACGTTGGTCCTCGCGC
CAGCTTAAGACGCTAATCCCTAACTGCTGGCGGAAAAGATGTGACAGACGCGACGGCGACAAGCAAACAT
GCTGTGCGACGCTGGCGATATCAAAATTGCTGTCTGCCAGGTGATCGCTGATGTACTGACAAGCCTCGCG
TACCCGATTATCCATCGGTGGATGGAGCGACTCGTTAATCGCTTCCATGCGCCGCAGTAACAATTGCTCA
AGCAGATTTATCGCCAGCAGCTCCGAATAGCGCCCTTCCCCTTGCCCGGCGTTAATGATTTGCCCAAACA
GGTCGCTGAAATGCGGCTGGTGCGCTTCATCCGGGCGAAAGAACCCCGTATTGGCAAATATTGACGGCCA
GTTAAGCCATTCATGCCAGTAGGCGCGCGGACGAAAGTAAACCCACTGGTGATACCATTCGCGAGCCTCC
GGATGACGACCGTAGTGATGAATCTCTCCTGGCGGGAACAGCAAAATATCACCCGGTCGGCAAACAAATT
CTCGTCCCTGATTTTTCACCACCCCCTGACCGCGAATGGTGAGATTGAGAATATAACCTTTCATTCCCAG
CGGTCGGTCGATAAAAAAATCGAGATAACCGTTGGCCTCAATCGGCGTTAAACCCGCCACCAGATGGGCA
TTAAACGAGTATCCCGGCAGCAGGGGATCATTTTGCGCTTCAGCCATACTTTTCATACTCCCGCCATTCA
GAG
