Features (pLannotate 1.2.2; 15 found; start..end, strand, type, name):
      1..285     +  promoter       araBAD promoter: araBAD; promoter of the L-arabinose operon of E. coli; the araC regulatory gene is transcribed in the opposite direction (Guzman et al., 1995)
    325..342     +  CDS            capTEV™ (fragment): composite tag for in vivo biotinylation, TEV protease cleavage, and 6xHis tagging
    388..1416    +  CDS            metN: METN_ECOLI - Also known as abc. Experimental evidence at protein level: Swiss-Prot protein existence level 1. Part of the ABC transporter complex MetNIQ involved in methionine import (PubMed:12169620, PubMed:12218041, PubMed:12819857, PubMed:18621668, PubMed:30352853). Responsible for energy coupling to the transport system (PubMed:18621668, PubMed:25678706). It has also been shown to be involved in formyl-L-methionine transport (PubMed:12819857). From Escherichia coli (strain K12).
   1412..2062    +  CDS            metI: METI_ECOLI - Also known as yaeE. Experimental evidence at protein level: Swiss-Prot protein existence level 1. (Microbial infection) Probably transports the toxic C- terminal region of CdiA from E.coli strain MHI813 across the inner membrane to the cytoplasm, where CdiA has a toxic effect. Toxin transport is strain-specific, mutations in this gene do not confer resistance to several other tested CdiA toxins. From Escherichia coli (strain K12).
   2105..2917    +  CDS            metQ: METQ_ECOLI - Also known as yaeC. Experimental evidence at protein level: Swiss-Prot protein existence level 1. This protein is a component of a D-methionine permease, a binding protein-dependent, ATP-driven transport system. From Escherichia coli (strain K12).
   2918..2935    +  CDS            9xHis (fragment): 9xHis affinity tag
   3035..3150    +  ncRNA          5S rRNA: Accession: RF00001 - 5S ribosomal RNA
   3154..3240    +  terminator     rrnB T1 terminator: Escherichia coli rrnB; transcription terminator T1 from the E. coli rrnB gene
   3332..3359    +  terminator     rrnB T2 terminator: transcription terminator T2 from the E. coli rrnB gene
   3378..3469    +  promoter       AmpR promoter: bla
   3470..4330    +  CDS            AmpR: β-lactamase; bla; confers resistance to ampicillin, carbenicillin, and related antibiotics
   4501..5089    +  rep_origin     ori: high-copy-number ColE1/pMB1/pBR322/pUC origin of replication
   5275..5415    -  misc_feature   bom: basis of mobility region from pBR322
   5517..5557    -  CDS            rop (fragment): Rop protein, which maintains plasmids at low copy number; rop
   5679..6557    -  CDS            araC: L-arabinose regulatory protein; araC
>Addgene plasmid #118261 | N295A (EcN), M163A (EcI) MetNIQ in pBAD | addgene full sequence | sequence record 228528 | Addgene NGS Result
AAGAAACCAATTGTCCATATTGCATCAGACATTGCCGTCACTGCGTCTTTTACTGGCTCTTCTCGCTAAC
CAAACCGGTAACCCCGCTTATTAAAAGCATTCTGTAACAAAGCGGGACCAAAGCCATGACAAAAACGCGT
AACAAAAGTGTCTATAATCACGGCAGAAAAGTCCACATTGATTATTTGCACGGCGTCACACTTTGCTATG
CCATAGCATTTTTATCCATAAGATTAGCGGATCCTACCTGACGCTTTTTATCGCAACTCTCTACTGTTTC
TCCATACCCGTTTTTTGGGCTAACAGGAGGAATTAACCATGGGCCATCATCATCATCATCATCATCATCA
TCACAGCAGCGGCCATATCGACGACGACGACAAGCATATGATAAAACTTTCGAATATCACCAAAGTGTTC
CACCAGGGCACCCGCACCATCCAGGCGTTGAACAACGTCAGCCTGCATGTGCCAGCTGGACAAATTTATG
GCGTTATCGGTGCCTCAGGCGCGGGTAAGAGTACGCTTATACGTTGTGTAAACCTGCTGGAGCGCCCAAC
CGAGGGTAGCGTGCTGGTCGATGGCCAGGAACTGACCACGCTGTCAGAATCCGAGTTGACCAAAGCTCGC
CGCCAGATTGGTATGATTTTCCAGCATTTTAACCTGCTCTCTTCGCGTACTGTTTTTGGCAACGTGGCTC
TGCCGCTGGAGCTGGACAACACACCGAAAGACGAGGTCAAACGTCGCGTGACGGAATTGCTGTCATTGGT
TGGTCTTGGCGATAAGCATGATAGCTACCCGTCGAATCTTTCCGGTGGGCAGAAACAACGTGTGGCAATT
GCCCGTGCGTTAGCCAGCAATCCCAAAGTATTGCTGTGTGATGAAGCCACCAGCGCGCTGGACCCGGCAA
CGACACGTTCTATTCTCGAACTGCTGAAAGACATCAACCGCCGTCTGGGGTTGACGATTCTGTTGATCAC
CCACGAAATGGACGTTGTGAAGCGCATTTGTGATTGCGTGGCGGTCATCAGCAATGGAGAACTGATCGAG
CAGGACACGGTAAGTGAAGTGTTCTCGCATCCGAAAACGCCGCTGGCGCAGAAGTTTATTCAGTCGACCC
TGCATCTGGATATCCCGGAAGATTACCAGGAACGTCTGCAAGCGGAGCCATTTACTGACTGCGTGCCGAT
GCTGCGTCTGGAGTTTACCGGTCAATCGGTCGATGCCCCACTGCTTTCTGAAACCGCGCGTCGTTTCAAC
GTCAACAACGCGATTATTAGCGCGCAGATGGATTACGCCGGTGGCGTTAAGTTCGGCATCATGCTGACTG
AAATGCACGGCACACAACAAGATACGCAAGCCGCCATTGCCTGGCTGCAGGAACACCATGTAAAAGTAGA
GGTACTGGGTTATGTCTGAGCCGATGATGTGGCTGCTGGTTCGTGGCGTATGGGAAACGCTGGCAATGAC
CTTCGTATCCGGTTTTTTTGGCTTTGTGATTGGTCTGCCGGTTGGCGTTCTGCTTTATGTCACGCGTCCG
GGGCAAATTATTGCTAACGCGAAGCTGTATCGTACCGTTTCTGCGATTGTGAACATTTTCCGTTCCATCC
CGTTCATTATCTTGCTTGTATGGATGATTCCGTTTACCCGCGTTATTGTCGGTACATCGATTGGTTTGCA
GGCAGCGATTGTTCCGTTAACCGTTGGTGCAGCACCGTTTATTGCCCGTATGGTCGAGAACGCTCTGCTG
GAGATCCCAACCGGGTTAATTGAAGCTTCCCGCGCAATGGGTGCCACGCCGATGCAGATCGTCCGTAAGG
TGCTGTTACCGGAAGCGCTGCCGGGTCTGGTGAATGCGGCAACTATCACCCTGATTACCCTGGTCGGTTA
TTCCGCGGCGGGTGGTGCAGTCGGTGCCGGTGGTTTAGGTCAGATTGGCTATCAGTATGGCTACATCGGC
TATAACGCGACGGTGATGAATACGGTACTGGTATTGCTGGTCATTCTGGTTTATTTAATTCAGTTCGCAG
GCGACCGCATCGTCCGGGCTGTCACTCGCAAGTAACGTTCAACACAACATAAATAATTGAAGAAGGAATA
AGGTATGGCGTTCAAATTCAAAACCTTTGCGGCAGTGGGAGCCCTGATCGGATCACTGGCACTGGTAGGC
TGCGGTCAGGATGAAAAAGATCCAAACCACATTAAAGTCGGCGTGATTGTTGGTGCCGAACAGCAGGTTG
CAGAAGTCGCGCAGAAAGTTGCGAAAGACAAATATGGCCTGGACGTTGAGCTGGTAACCTTCAACGACTA
TGTTCTGCCAAACGAAGCATTGAGCAAAGGCGATATCGACGCCAACGCCTTCCAGCATAAACCGTACCTT
GATCAGCAACTGAAAGATCGTGGCTACAAACTGGTCGCAGTAGGCAACACTTTTGTTTATCCGATTGCTG
GTTACTCCAAGAAAATCAAATCACTGGATGAACTGCAGGATGGTTCGCAGGTTGCCGTGCCAAACGACCC
AACTAACCTTGGTCGTTCACTGCTGCTGCTGCAAAAAGTGGGCTTGATCAAACTGAAAGATGGCGTTGGC
CTGCTGCCGACCGTTCTTGATGTTGTTGAGAACCCCAAAAATCTGAAAATTGTTGAACTGGAAGCACCGC
AACTGCCGCGTTCTCTGGACGACGCGCAAATCGCTCTGGCAGTTATCAATACCACCTATGCCAGCCAGAT
TGGCCTGACTCCGGCGAAAGACGGTATCTTTGTTGAAGATAAAGAGTCCCCGTACGTAAACCTGATCGTG
ACGCGTGAAGATAACAAAGACGCCGAGAACGTGAAGAAATTCGTCCAGGCTTATCAGTCTGACGAAGTTT
ACGAAGCAGCAAACAAAGTGTTTAACGGCGGAGCTGTTAAAGGCTGGCACCACCACCACCACCACTAAGA
ATTCGAAGCTTGGCTGTTTTGGCGGATGAGAGAAGATTTTCAGCCTGATACAGATTAAATCAGAACGCAG
AAGCGGTCTGATAAAACAGAATTTGCCTGGCGGCAGTAGCGCGGTGGTCCCACCTGACCCCATGCCGAAC
TCAGAAGTGAAACGCCGTAGCGCCGATGGTAGTGTGGGGTCTCCCCATGCGAGAGTAGGGAACTGCCAGG
CATCAAATAAAACGAAAGGCTCAGTCGAAAGACTGGGCCTTTCGTTTTATCTGTTGTTTGTCGGTGAACG
CTCTCCTGAGTAGGACAAATCCGCCGGGAGCGGATTTGAACGTTGCGAAGCAACGGCCCGGAGGGTGGCG
GGCAGGACGCCCGCCATAAACTGCCAGGCATCAAATTAAGCAGAAGGCCATCCTGACGGATGGCCTTTTT
GCGTTTCTACAAACTCTTTTGTTTATTTTTCTAAATACATTCAAATATGTATCCGCTCATGAGACAATAA
CCCTGATAAATGCTTCAATAATATTGAAAAAGGAAGAGTATGAGTATTCAACATTTCCGTGTCGCCCTTA
TTCCCTTTTTTGCGGCATTTTGCCTTCCTGTTTTTGCTCACCCAGAAACGCTGGTGAAAGTAAAAGATGC
TGAAGATCAGTTGGGTGCACGAGTGGGTTACATCGAACTGGATCTCAACAGCGGTAAGATCCTTGAGAGT
TTTCGCCCCGAAGAACGTTTTCCAATGATGAGCACTTTTAAAGTTCTGCTATGTGGCGCGGTATTATCCC
GTGTTGACGCCGGGCAAGAGCAACTCGGTCGCCGCATACACTATTCTCAGAATGACTTGGTTGAGTACTC
ACCAGTCACAGAAAAGCATCTTACGGATGGCATGACAGTAAGAGAATTATGCAGTGCTGCCATAACCATG
AGTGATAACACTGCGGCCAACTTACTTCTGACAACGATCGGAGGACCGAAGGAGCTAACCGCTTTTTTGC
ACAACATGGGGGATCATGTAACTCGCCTTGATCGTTGGGAACCGGAGCTGAATGAAGCCATACCAAACGA
CGAGCGTGACACCACGATGCCTGTAGCAATGGCAACAACGTTGCGCAAACTATTAACTGGCGAACTACTT
ACTCTAGCTTCCCGGCAACAATTAATAGACTGGATGGAGGCGGATAAAGTTGCAGGACCACTTCTGCGCT
CGGCCCTTCCGGCTGGCTGGTTTATTGCTGATAAATCTGGAGCCGGTGAGCGTGGGTCTCGCGGTATCAT
TGCAGCACTGGGGCCAGATGGTAAGCCCTCCCGTATCGTAGTTATCTACACGACGGGGAGTCAGGCAACT
ATGGATGAACGAAATAGACAGATCGCTGAGATAGGTGCCTCACTGATTAAGCATTGGTAACTGTCAGACC
AAGTTTACTCATATATACTTTAGATTGATTTAAAACTTCATTTTTAATTTAAAAGGATCTAGGTGAAGAT
CCTTTTTGATAATCTCATGACCAAAATCCCTTAACGTGAGTTTTCGTTCCACTGAGCGTCAGACCCCGTA
GAAAAGATCAAAGGATCTTCTTGAGATCCTTTTTTTCTGCGCGTAATCTGCTGCTTGCAAACAAAAAAAC
CACCGCTACCAGCGGTGGTTTGTTTGCCGGATCAAGAGCTACCAACTCTTTTTCCGAAGGTAACTGGCTT
CAGCAGAGCGCAGATACCAAATACTGTCCTTCTAGTGTAGCCGTAGTTAGGCCACCACTTCAAGAACTCT
GTAGCACCGCCTACATACCTCGCTCTGCTAATCCTGTTACCAGTGGCTGCTGCCAGTGGCGATAAGTCGT
GTCTTACCGGGTTGGACTCAAGACGATAGTTACCGGATAAGGCGCAGCGGTCGGGCTGAACGGGGGGTTC
GTGCACACAGCCCAGCTTGGAGCGAACGACCTACACCGAACTGAGATACCTACAGCGTGAGCTATGAGAA
AGCGCCACGCTTCCCGAAGGGAGAAAGGCGGACAGGTATCCGGTAAGCGGCAGGGTCGGAACAGGAGAGC
GCACGAGGGAGCTTCCAGGGGGAAACGCCTGGTATCTTTATAGTCCTGTCGGGTTTCGCCACCTCTGACT
TGAGCGTCGATTTTTGTGATGCTCGTCAGGGGGGCGGAGCCTATGGAAAAACGCCAGCAACGCGGCCTTT
TTACGGTTCCTGGCCTTTTGCTGGCCTTTTGCTCACATGTTCTTTCCTGCGTTATCCCCTGATTCTGTGG
ATAACCGTATTACCGCCTTTGAGTGAGCTGATACCGCTCGCCGCAGCCGAACGACCGAGCGCAGCGAGTC
AGTGAGCGAGGAAGCGGAAGAGCGCCTGATGCGGTATTTTCTCCTTACGCATCTGTGCGGTATTTCACAC
CGCATATGGTGCACTCTCAGTACAATCTGCTCTGATGCCGCATAGTTAAGCCAGTATACACTCCGCTATC
GCTACGTGACTGGGTCATGGCTGCGCCCCGACACCCGCCAACACCCGCTGACGCGCCCTGACGGGCTTGT
CTGCTCCCGGCATCCGCTTACAGACAAGCTGTGACCGTCTCCGGGAGCTGCATGTGTCAGAGGTTTTCAC
CGTCATCACCGAAACGCGCGAGGCAGCAGATCAATTCGCGCGCGAAGGCGAAGCGGCATGCATAATGTGC
CTGTCAAATGGACGAAGCAGGGATTCTGCAAACCCTATGCTACTCCGTCAAGCCGTCAATTGTCTGATTC
GTTACCAATTATGACAACTTGACGGCTACATCATTCACTTTTTCTTCACAACCGGCACGGAACTCGCTCG
GGCTGGCCCCGGTGCATTTTTTAAATACCCGCGAGAAATAGAGTTGATCGTCAAAACCAACATTGCGACC
GACGGTGGCGATAGGCATCCGGGTGGTGCTCAAAAGCAGCTTCGCCTGGCTGATACGTTGGTCCTCGCGC
CAGCTTAAGACGCTAATCCCTAACTGCTGGCGGAAAAGATGTGACAGACGCGACGGCGACAAGCAAACAT
GCTGTGCGACGCTGGCGATATCAAAATTGCTGTCTGCCAGGTGATCGCTGATGTACTGACAAGCCTCGCG
TACCCGATTATCCATCGGTGGATGGAGCGACTCGTTAATCGCTTCCATGCGCCGCAGTAACAATTGCTCA
AGCAGATTTATCGCCAGCAGCTCCGAATAGCGCCCTTCCCCTTGCCCGGCGTTAATGATTTGCCCAAACA
GGTCGCTGAAATGCGGCTGGTGCGCTTCATCCGGGCGAAAGAACCCCGTATTGGCAAATATTGACGGCCA
GTTAAGCCATTCATGCCAGTAGGCGCGCGGACGAAAGTAAACCCACTGGTGATACCATTCGCGAGCCTCC
GGATGACGACCGTAGTGATGAATCTCTCCTGGCGGGAACAGCAAAATATCACCCGGTCGGCAAACAAATT
CTCGTCCCTGATTTTTCACCACCCCCTGACCGCGAATGGTGAGATTGAGAATATAACCTTTCATTCCCAG
CGGTCGGTCGATAAAAAAATCGAGATAACCGTTGGCCTCAATCGGCGTTAAACCCGCCACCAGATGGGCA
TTAAACGAGTATCCCGGCAGCAGGGGATCATTTTGCGCTTCAGCCATACTTTTCATACTCCCGCCATTCA
GAG
